Addgene plasmid #148045: pAc5.1B-EGFP-DmPAN2-G132EL133EP134RT137R-dsRNAres_Y
Purpose: Insect Expression of DmPAN2-G132EL133EP134RT137R-dsRNAres
Depositing lab: Elisa Izaurralde. Depositing organization: Max Planck Institute for Developmental Biology. Publication: An asymmetric PAN3 dimer recruits a single PAN2 exonuclease to mediate mRNA deadenylation and decay. Jonas S, Christie M, Peter D, Bhandari D, Loh B, Huntzinger E, Weichenrieder O, Izaurralde E. Nat Struct Mol Biol. 2014 Jul;21(7):599-608. doi: 10.1038/nsmb.2837. Epub 2014 Jun 1. PubMed 24880343.
Backbone
  Vector backbone: Unknown
  Vector type: Insect Expression
Growth in bacteria
  Bacterial resistance: Ampicillin, 100 μg/mL
  Growth temperature: 37°C
  Growth strain: DH5alpha
  Copy number: Low Copy
Gene/Insert
  Gene/Insert name: DmPAN2-G132EL133EP134RT137R-dsRNAres
  Species: D. melanogaster (fly)
  Entrez Gene: PAN2 (a.k.a. Dmel_CG8232, A1Z7K9, CG8232, Dmel\CG8232, Pan2, pan2)
  Cloning method: Unknown
Terms and licenses: Academic/Nonprofit Terms; Industry Terms: Not Available to Industry
Depositor comments: ORF extracted from NCBI: LP04771 Plasmids from this collection were made available to the research community and donated after the lab closed. Please note that the sequence provided by the depositing laboratory may be theoretical/predicted or based on Sanger sequencing results. There may be discrepancies between sequencing results obtained by Addgene and the depositor sequence. If an Addgene verified sequence is not available, please contact before placing your order to request that our lab fully sequence the plasmid.
How to cite: pAc5.1B-EGFP-DmPAN2-G132EL133EP134RT137R-dsRNAres_Y was a gift from Elisa Izaurralde (Addgene plasmid # 148045 ; http://n2t.net/addgene:148045 ; RRID:Addgene_148045)
