[The description below was written by a language model from this plasmid's Addgene catalogue record and pLannotate feature annotations shown in this document.]
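Description:
pAc5.1B-EGFP-DmPAN2-G132EL133EP134RT137R-dsRNAres_Y is a 9,782 nt insect expression plasmid for producing a GFP-tagged mutant of Drosophila melanogaster PAN2 in fly cells. The catalogue lists the backbone as unknown, although the name and annotated parts point to a pAc5.1-type vector. In bacteria it is maintained through a ColE1/pUC-type origin and selected with ampicillin via the bla gene and its own promoter. The record lists it as low copy even though the annotated origin is of the high-copy type. A partial tetracycline-resistance fragment and a short piece of SV40 large T antigen are also annotated; these appear to be non-functional backbone remnants. No selectable marker for insect cells is annotated.

The expression cassette is driven by the constitutive Drosophila actin 5C (Ac5) promoter, followed by EGFP and then the PAN2 coding sequence, an arrangement consistent with an N-terminal EGFP fusion. A V5 epitope tag lies just downstream of PAN2, but the record does not show whether it is read in frame or preceded by a stop codon. An SV40 polyadenylation signal follows the cassette.

PAN2 is the catalytic subunit of the PAN2–PAN3 deadenylase complex, which shortens mRNA poly(A) tails in general and miRNA-mediated mRNA decay. The insert carries four substitutions (G132E, L133E, P134R, T137R). The "dsRNAres" label indicates a coding sequence altered to escape dsRNA-mediated knockdown, which would suit complementation experiments in cells depleted of endogenous PAN2. The record does not state the functional effect of the mutations, though the associated study concerns how PAN3 recruits PAN2. The depositor sequence may be theoretical rather than fully verified.
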