Features (pLannotate 1.2.2; 10 found; start..end, strand, type, name):
     56..2568    +  promoter       Ac5 promoter: Drosophila melanogaster actin 5C promoter
   2588..3304    +  CDS            EGFP: EGFP is a basic (constitutively fluorescent) green fluorescent protein published in 1996, derived from Aequorea victoria. It is reported to be a rapidly-maturing weak dimer with moderate acid sensitivity.
   3329..7051    +  CDS            PAN2: PAN2_DROME - Experimental evidence at protein level: Swiss-Prot protein existence level 1. Catalytic subunit of the poly(A)-nuclease (PAN) deadenylation complex, one of two cytoplasmic mRNA deadenylases involved in general and miRNA-mediated mRNA turnover. PAN specifically shortens poly(A) tails of RNA and the activity is stimulated by poly(A)-binding protein (PABP). PAN deadenylation is followed by rapid degradation of the shortened mRNA tails by the CCR4-NOT complex. Deadenylated mRNAs are then degraded by two alternative mechanisms, namely exosome-mediated 3'-5' exonucleolytic degradation,
   7067..7108    +  CDS            V5 tag: epitope tag from simian virus 5
   7208..7342    -  polyA_signal   SV40 poly(A) signal: SV40 polyadenylation signal
   7365..7449    -  CDS            large T antigen (fragment): large T antigen from SV40 (simian virus 40)
   7450..7920    +  CDS            TcR (fragment): tetracycline efflux protein; tet; confers resistance to tetracycline
   7964..8552    -  rep_origin     ori: high-copy-number ColE1/pMB1/pBR322/pUC origin of replication
   8723..9583    -  CDS            AmpR: β-lactamase; bla; confers resistance to ampicillin, carbenicillin, and related antibiotics
   9584..9688    -  promoter       AmpR promoter: bla
>Addgene plasmid #148045 | pAc5.1B-EGFP-DmPAN2-G132EL133EP134RT137R-dsRNAres_Y | depositor full sequence | sequence record 290492 | Full Sequence
CTTCAAGGAATTAATTCTATATTCTAAAAACACAAATGATACTTCTAAAAAAAATCATGAATGGCATCAA
CTCTGAATCAAATCTTTGCAGATGCACCTACTTCTCATTTCCACTGTCACATCATTTTTCCAGATCTCGC
TGCCTGTTATGTGGCCCACAAACCAAGACACGTTTTATGGCCATTAAAGCTGGCTGATCGTCGCCAAACA
CCAAATACATATCAATATGTACATTCGAGAAAGAAGCGATCAAAGAAGCGTCTTCGGGCGAGTAGGAGAA
TGCGGAGGAGAAGGAGAACGAGCTGATCTAGTATCTCTCCACAATCCAATGCCAACTGACCAACTGGCCA
TATTCGGAGCAATTTGAAGCCAATTTCCATCGCCTGGCGATCGCTCCATTCTTGGCTATATGTTTTTCAC
CGTTCCCGGGGCCATTTTCAAAGACTCGTCGGTAAGATAAGATTGTGTCACTCGCTGTCTCTCTTCATTT
GTCGAAGAATGCTGAGGAATTTCGCGATGACGTCGGCGAGTATTTTGAAGAATGAGAATAATTTGTATTT
ATACGAAAATCAGTTAGTGGAATTTTCTACAAAAACATGTTATCTATAGATAATTTTGTTGCAAAATATG
TTGACTATGACAAAGATTGTATGTATATACCTTTAATGTATTCTCATTTTCTTATGTATTTATAATGGCA
ATGATGATACTGATGATATTTTAAGATGATGCCAGACCACAGGCTGATTTCTGCGTCTTTTGCCGAACGC
AGTGCATGTGCGGTTGTTGTTTTTTGGAATAGTTTCAATTTTCGGACTGTCCGCTTTGATTTCAGTTTCT
TGGCTTATTCAAAAAGCAAAGTAAAGCCAAAAAAGCGAGATGGCAATACCAAATGCGGCAAAACGGTAGT
GGAAGGAAAGGGGTGCGGGGCAGCGGAAGGAAGGGTGGGGCGGGGCGTGGCGGGGTCTGTGGCTGGGCGC
GACGTCACCGACGTTGGAGCCACTCCTTTGACCATGTGTGCGTGTGTGTATTATTCGTGTCTCGCCACTC
GCCGGTTGTTTTTTTCTTTTTATCTCGCTCTCTCTAGCGCCATCTCGTACGCATGCTCAACGCACCGCAT
GTTGCCGTGTCCTTTATGCGTCATTTTGGCTCGAAATAGGCAATTATTTAAACAAAGATTAGTCAACGAA
AACGCTAAAATAAATAAGTCTACAATATGGTTACTTATTGCCATGTGTGTGCAGCCAACGATAGCAACAA
AAGCAACAACACAGTGGCTTTCCCTCTTTCACTTTTTGTTTGCAAGCGCGTGCGAGCAAGACGGCACGAC
CGGCAAACGCAATTACGCTGACAAAGAGCAGACGAAGTTTTGGCCGAAAAACATCAAGGCGCCTGATACG
AATGCATTTGCAATAACAATTGCGATATTTAATATTGTTTATGAAGCTGTTTGACTTCAAAACACACAAA
AAAAAAAATAAAACAAATTATTTGAAAGAGAATTAGGAATCGGACAGCTTATCGTTACGGGCTAACAGCA
CACCGAGACGAAATAGCTTACCTGACGTCACAGCCTCTGGAAGAACTGCCGCCAAGCAGAGAGAGAGAGA
AAAAGAGGGAGAGCAGCTTAGACCGCATGTGCTTGTGTGTGAGGCGTCTCTCTCTTCGTCTCCTGTTTGC
GCAAACGCATAGACTGCACTGAGAAAATCGATTACCTATTTTTTATGAATGAATATTTGCACTATTACTA
TTCAAAACTATTAAGATAGCAATCACATTCAATAGCCAAATACTATACCACCTGAGCGATGCAACGAAAT
GATCAATTTGAGCAAAAATGCTGCATATTTAGGACGGCATCATTATAGAAATGCTTCTTGCTGTGTACTT
TTCTCTCGTCTGGCAGCTGTTTCGCCGTTATTGTTAAAACCGGCTTAAGTTAGGTGTGTTTTCTACGACT
AGTGATGCCCCTACTAGAAGATGTGTGTTGCACAAATGTCCCTGAATAACCAATTTGAAGTGCAGATAGC
AGTAAACGTAAGCTAATATGAATATTATTTAACTGTAATGTTTTAATATCGCTGGACATTACTAATAAAC
CCACTATAAACACATGTACATATGTATGTTTTGGCATACAATGAGTAGTTGGGGAAAAAATGTGTAAAAG
CACCGTGACCATCACAGCATAAAGATAACCAGCTGAAGTATCGAATATGAGTAACCCCCAAATTGAATCA
CATGCCGCAACTGATAGGACCCATGGAAGTACACTCTTCATGGCGATATACAAGACACACACAAGCACGA
ACACCCAGTTGCGGAGGAAATTCTCCGTAAATGAAAACCCAATCGGCGAACAATTCATACCCATATATGG
TAAAAGTTTTGAACGCGACTTGAGAGCGGAGAGCATTGCGGCTGATAAGGTTTTAGCGCTAAGCGGGCTT
TATAAAACGGGCTGCGGGACCAGTTTTCATATCACTACCGTTTGAGTTCTTGTGCTGTGTGGATACTCCT
CCCGACACAAAGCCGCTCCATCAGCCAGCAGTCGTCTAATCCAGAGACCCCGGATCGGGGTACCAACATG
GTGAGCAAGGGCGAGGAGCTGTTCACCGGGGTGGTGCCCATCCTGGTCGAGCTGGACGGCGACGTAAACG
GCCACAAGTTCAGCGTGTCCGGCGAGGGCGAGGGCGATGCCACCTACGGCAAGCTGACCCTGAAGTTCAT
CTGCACCACCGGCAAGCTGCCCGTGCCCTGGCCCACCCTCGTGACCACCCTGACCTACGGCGTGCAGTGC
TTCAGCCGCTACCCCGACCACATGAAGCAGCACGACTTCTTCAAGTCCGCCATGCCCGAAGGCTACGTCC
AGGAGCGCACCATCTTCTTCAAGGACGACGGCAACTACAAGACCCGCGCCGAGGTGAAGTTCGAGGGCGA
CACCCTGGTGAACCGCATCGAGCTGAAGGGCATCGACTTCAAGGAGGACGGCAACATCCTGGGGCACAAG
CTGGAGTACAACTACAACAGCCACAACGTCTATATCATGGCCGACAAGCAGAAGAACGGCATCAAGGTGA
ACTTCAAGATCCGCCACAACATCGAGGACGGCAGCGTGCAGCTCGCCGACCACTACCAGCAGAACACCCC
CATCGGCGACGGCCCCGTGCTGCTGCCCGACAACCACTACCTGAGCACCCAGTCCGCCCTGAGCAAAGAC
CCCAACGAGAAGCGCGATCACATGGTCCTGCTGGAGTTCGTGACCGCCGCCGGGATCACTCTCGGCATGG
ACGAGCTGTACAAGCCAAGCTTGAATTCTGCAGATATCATGGACTATGTCTACTGTGGAACGGATCCGAT
TGGAGCTAGCGAGGATATCCTGTCCGTGTACGATGCCGGCAGTGCCCCCGGCAATGGTCATTTCAGCCCG
TCCTTTAACGGCTTTAATATTGGAACGACGGACCCCGAGTACGTCGAACTGGTCCCGGTCCTGGCTGATG
GAGGTGAACATTTTGGAGTGAGCTCCGTCGCCTTTGATGATTATGAGGAATTGTTGTGGATGGGAAATCA
AGGAGGACATGTGACCAGCTATTATACCAATAGCATGCAAAAATATACCAGCTTCCAAGTGCATGCTACG
GATATCGTCCGTGATATTAGCACGTTGGATAGCGGCGTCTTGGCCCTGACCCAAACGAGCTTGCGCCACC
AAATTCGTCGCGAGGAGCGGAAATTCCGGTTTAAGAGCAATAATATGAAAGAAATGGTCTCCATGTTGCA
ACTGTCGCCCCACCGCTTGGTGATGGCTGGCTTGCAAGATGAACTGATTGATTTTGATTTGCGTACCCTG
AAAGAGACGCGTATTGAACACGTCGGCGCTGGAGGCTGTACCGTCTTGCGTAAAAACTCGCGCTACTTGT
TCGCTGGAGATCAATTGGGCACCGTTACCCTGCGTGATTTGAATTCCTTGTCCGTGCAACATACCATTAA
AACCCATACGAATATTCTGAGCGATTTTTCCGTGCAAGGCAACTTGCTGATTAGTTGTGGCTACAGCGGA
AGGCAAAATAACCTGGCCATCGACCGCTTCCTAATGGTCTACGATCTGCGCATGCTGCGCCTGATCGCGC
CCATTCAAGTGATGATTGATCCGCAGATGTTGAAGTTCCTGCCATCGCTGACATCCCAACTGGCCGTCGT
GTCCAGCTACGGCCAGGTTCAGCTGGTGGACACTGTGGAGCTCAGCGAGCCGCGAGTATCCATGTACCAG
ATCAACACCAACGGCAGCCAGTGCCTCAGCTTCGACATTAGCTCCTCTTCACAGGCCATGGCATTTGGGG
ACCAGTCGGGCCACATCAACATGATTGCCGCTGTACAAACGCCTCAGCCGCAGTTCAATCTCTACTCGCG
AAGCACAGAGTTTGCGGACGTGGTGCCACAGCTGCCGATGGTCTCCATTACGGACACCAACTTTCCGCTA
TCGTCGGTCATGCTACCGCACTTGACGACGGGCACACAATGGTTCTCAGATTGGCCGGAGGAACTGCTGC
GCTACCGCTACCACAGACCCAAGACCATTGATCCCGAAGTGCTGAGCAACATGAAAATGCAGGGACCGAT
TGGATACTCGCCAAACCCACGCACCGCCCGTCGTAATCAAATTCCGTACGTGATTGAGCAGGGCGGCGTG
TGCAGTCCGAACGGAAATGGAACTGCGGCGGCGACCAAGGCGGAGAACGGTGTGAAAATCATTCCACGGC
GGTATCGCAAAGTCGAGCTGAAGTACACGAAGCTGGGCACCCAGGACTTTGACTTTGACCAGCATAATCA
AACATGTTTCGCGGGGCTGGAGGCAACGCTACCGAACTCCTACTGCAATGCTATGCTACAGATTTTGTAT
TTCACCGACGCGCTTCGCGTGAAGCTGCTGGAGCATTCGTGCATCAAGGAGTTTTGCCTGTCCTGCGAAC
TAGGGTTCCTCTTCAACATGCTGGATAAAAGTACCGCTTCTTCACCTTGCCAGGCCAGCAATTTCCTGCG
ATCTTTCCGCACTGTGCCAGAGGCCTCGGCACTGGGATTGATTCTCACCGACCGCTCATCGAACGTCAAT
CTAATATCGCTGATACAGAACTGGAACCGATTCATTTTGCATCAAATGCATTACGAAATATTCGATTCTA
GCAAGAACGCATCCACCTACAGCGGATCTGTGCAAACATCAACGAACGCGGAAAACGCGGGCTCTTCAGA
AACAAGTGGCTCCTCGGACCTTTACGATTCCATAAGTGATGAGAACTCCAAGGAGGACGATCGGGAACGC
AGTAAGATCAACGCAGAAACTGACATCAGTAAGATCTTTGGGACCAAGCAAATCTGTATAAACCGCTGCA
TCAAATGCCAAGAAGAGAAGATAAAGGAAAGCATTCTACTTGCCTGCAATTTGTCGTATCCCAACCACAT
CAAAGATAGTGATCAGTATTTCAACTTTGGCACCATTTTGAAGCGATCTCTCAGCTCCGAGAAGAGTATT
CAGGCCTTCTGCGAGAGATGTAAGAAGTTTTCGCCAACCAATCAGAGCGTGAAGGTGACTTCGCTTCCGC
AAATTCTGTCCATTAACTGTGGCCTCAACAACGAAAAAGACATTACCTTCCTGAAGCGCCAGCTCAATCG
CTGCAGCGAAAAGACGACTGTTGATGCGGCCGCTTCCTTGAGCACAAGCAAGCCGTGTCGATATGGAGCC
AACTGTTCGCGAAGTGACTGCCATTTCATGCATCCGGATCGAAAATCTCCATCGCACACAAGCCAACCGA
ATGCTGTCAACAATTCTCCCAATGGACGCCAAAAGTCCTGGTTTCCCCTTACATTTACTATGGGCATCAA
TGACCAAGGTGAGGTGCAGGTGCAAACTCAATCAGATGCAAGCAGTGGCAAATCGGAACAGGAGGAGGAA
ACGGAAAAGCCACCAACAAAGGGCTTGGACAACAATCGGATGTACGCGCTGCATGCCGTGGTGTGCCAAG
TCGATGATGGTACCCAAAAGAACTTGGTATCGTTGATAAATGTGCAGCGGCCATACCACACCATGAAACT
GGCTGAATCTGCAGATGACCCTCAGAGTCAATGGTATATTTTTAATGATTTTAGCATATCGCCCGTTTCG
CCACAAGAATCGGTATGGTTCACATTGGATTGGAAAGTTCCTTGCATACTCTTCTACAGACACGTAGAGG
ATGACTCTGAGTCTGCTAGTACTACTAGCTCGACCGTCACGGAAAGTGAAGAAACCATTCCATCAGAGAG
CAGCAGCGGCTCGCCAACAAATCTATCCAACCCTTTTCTAGAGGAAATTGTGAGTCCTATGCTAGGCAAC
TTAAGTGCAGACGCCACGCTGCAGCCCCTGCAGTCAGATGAAATGCCGCAGTCGGGTGATCTGGTCGCAA
TGGATGCCGAGTTCGTTACCCTAAATCCAGAGGAAAATGAGATTCGCCCGGATGGCAAAACGGCGACCAT
TAAGCCATGCCACATGAGTGTGGCCCGGATTTCATGTATACGAGGACAAGGCCCGGCTGAAGGAGTTCCA
TTCATGGACGATTACATATCCACCCAGGAGAAGGTCGTGGACTACCTAACTCAGTTCTCGGGAATCAAGC
CTGGCGACTTGGACGCTAACTTCAGCAAAAAGCGACTGACTGCCTTGAAGTACTCATACCAGAAATTAAA
ATACCTCGTTGACGTAGGAGTAATATTTGTCGGACATGGTCTGAAGAACGACTTTAGGGTCATAAACATC
TATGTACCGTCGGAGCAGATAATAGATACGGTGCACCTGTTTCACATGCCACATCATCGCATGGTTTCCC
TAAGATTTCTAGCCTGGCATTTCTTGGGTACTAAGATTCAGTCCGAGACGCACGACTCCATCGAAGATGC
ACGGACCACTCTGCAGCTCTACAAGCACTATTTGAAGCTGCAGGAGGAGAAGAAGTTTGCCAACGCTCTC
AAGAATCTTTACGAACGCGGAAAGCAGCTGCAGTGGAAGGTTCCAGAGGACTGACCGCGGTTCGAAGGTA
AGCCTATCCCTAACCCTCTCCTCGGTCTCGATTCTACGCGTACCGGTCATCATCACCATCACCATTGAGT
TTAAACCCGCTGATCAGCCTCGACTGTGCCTTCTAAGGCCTGAGCTCGCTGATCAGCCTCGATCGAGGAT
CCAGACATGATAAGATACATTGATGAGTTTGGACAAACCACAACTAGAATGCAGTGAAAAAAATGCTTTA
TTTGTGAAATTTGTGATGCTATTGCTTTATTTGTAACCATTATAAGCTGCAATAAACAAGTTAACAACAA
CAATTGCATTCATTTTATGTTTCAGGTTCAGGGGGAGGTGTGGGAGGTTTTTTAAAGCAAGTAAAACCTC
TACAAATGTGGTATGGCTGATTATGATCAGTCGACCGATGCCCTTGAGAGCCTTCAACCCAGTCAGCTCC
TTCCGGTGGGCGCGGGGCATGACTATCGTCGCCGCACTTATGACTGTCTTCTTTATCATGCAACTCGTAG
GACAGGTGCCGGCAGCGCTCTGGGTCATTTTCGGCGAGGACCGCTTTCGCTGGAGCGCGACGATGATCGG
CCTGTCGCTTGCGGTATTCGGAATCTTGCACGCCCTCGCTCAAGCCTTCGTCACTGGTCCCGCCACCAAA
CGTTTCGGCGAGAAGCAGGCCATTATCGCCGGCATGGCGGCCGACGCGCTGGGCTACGTCTTGCTGGCGT
TCGCGACGCGAGGCTGGATGGCCTTCCCCATTATGATTCTTCTCGCTTCCGGCGGCATCGGGATGCCCGC
GTTGCAGGCCATGCTGTCCAGGCAGGTAGATGACGACCATCAGGGACAGCTTCAAGGATCGCTCGCGGCT
CTTACCAGCCAGCAAAAGGCCAGGAACCGTAAAAAGGCCGCGTTGCTGGCGTTTTTCCATAGGCTCCGCC
CCCCTGACGAGCATCACAAAAATCGACGCTCAAGTCAGAGGTGGCGAAACCCGACAGGACTATAAAGATA
CCAGGCGTTTCCCCCTGGAAGCTCCCTCGTGCGCTCTCCTGTTCCGACCCTGCCGCTTACCGGATACCTG
TCCGCCTTTCTCCCTTCGGGAAGCGTGGCGCTTTCTCAATGCTCACGCTGTAGGTATCTCAGTTCGGTGT
AGGTCGTTCGCTCCAAGCTGGGCTGTGTGCACGAACCCCCCGTTCAGCCCGACCGCTGCGCCTTATCCGG
TAACTATCGTCTTGAGTCCAACCCGGTAAGACACGACTTATCGCCACTGGCAGCAGCCACTGGTAACAGG
ATTAGCAGAGCGAGGTATGTAGGCGGTGCTACAGAGTTCTTGAAGTGGTGGCCTAACTACGGCTACACTA
GAAGGACAGTATTTGGTATCTGCGCTCTGCTGAAGCCAGTTACCTTCGGAAAAAGAGTTGGTAGCTCTTG
ATCCGGCAAACAAACCACCGCTGGTAGCGGTGGTTTTTTTGTTTGCAAGCAGCAGATTACGCGCAGAAAA
AAAGGATCTCAAGAAGATCCTTTGATCTTTTCTACGGGGTCTGACGCTCAGTGGAACGAAAACTCACGTT
AAGGGATTTTGGTCATGAGATTATCAAAAAGGATCTTCACCTAGATCCTTTTAAATTAAAAATGAAGTTT
TAAATCAATCTAAAGTATATATGAGTAAACTTGGTCTGACAGTTACCAATGCTTAATCAGTGAGGCACCT
ATCTCAGCGATCTGTCTATTTCGTTCATCCATAGTTGCCTGACTCCCCGTCGTGTAGATAACTACGATAC
GGGAGGGCTTACCATCTGGCCCCAGTGCTGCAATGATACCGCGAGACCCACGCTCACCGGCTCCAGATTT
ATCAGCAATAAACCAGCCAGCCGGAAGGGCCGAGCGCAGAAGTGGTCCTGCAACTTTATCCGCCTCCATC
CAGTCTATTAATTGTTGCCGGGAAGCTAGAGTAAGTAGTTCGCCAGTTAATAGTTTGCGCAACGTTGTTG
CCATTGCTGCAGGCATCGTGGTGTCACGCTCGTCGTTTGGTATGGCTTCATTCAGCTCCGGTTCCCAACG
ATCAAGGCGAGTTACATGATCCCCCATGTTGTGCAAAAAAGCGGTTAGCTCCTTCGGTCCTCCGATCGTT
GTCAGAAGTAAGTTGGCCGCAGTGTTATCACTCATGGTTATGGCAGCACTGCATAATTCTCTTACTGTCA
TGCCATCCGTAAGATGCTTTTCTGTGACTGGTGAGTACTCAACCAAGTCATTCTGAGAATAGTGTATGCG
GCGACCGAGTTGCTCTTGCCCGGCGTCAACACGGGATAATACCGCGCCACATAGCAGAACTTTAAAAGTG
CTCATCATTGGAAAACGTTCTTCGGGGCGAAAACTCTCAAGGATCTTACCGCTGTTGAGATCCAGTTCGA
TGTAACCCACTCGTGCACCCAACTGATCTTCAGCATCTTTTACTTTCACCAGCGTTTCTGGGTGAGCAAA
AACAGGAAGGCAAAATGCCGCAAAAAAGGGAATAAGGGCGACACGGAAATGTTGAATACTCATACTCTTC
CTTTTTCAATATTATTGAAGCATTTATCAGGGTTATTGTCTCATGAGCGGATACATATTTGAATGTATTT
AGAAAAATAAACAAATAGGGGTTCCGCGCACATTTCCCCGAAAAGTGCCACCTGACGTCTAAGAAACCAT
TATTATCATGACATTAACCTATAAAAATAGGCGTATCACGAGGCCCTTTCGT
